Addgene plasmid #54139: mEmerald-LaminA-N-18
Purpose: Localization: Nuclear Envelope, Excitation: 487, Emission: 509
Depositing lab: Michael Davidson. Depositing organization: Florida State University, Tallahassee.
Backbone
  Vector backbone: mEmerald-N1
  Backbone size w/o insert (bp): 4750
  Vector type: Mammalian Expression
  Selectable markers: Neomycin (select with G418)
Growth in bacteria
  Bacterial resistance: Kanamycin, 50 μg/mL
  Growth temperature: 37°C
  Growth strain: DH5alpha
  Copy number: High Copy
Gene/Insert
  Gene/Insert name: LaminA (alt name: NM_170707.2)
  Species: H. sapiens (human)
  Entrez Gene: LMNA (a.k.a. CDCD1, CDDC, CMD1A, CMT2B1, EMD2, FPL, FPLD, FPLD2, HGPS, IDC, LDP1, LFP, LGMD1B, LMN1, LMNC, LMNL1, MADA, PRO1)
  Promoter: CMV
  Tag / fusion protein: mEmerald (C terminal on backbone)
  Cloning method: Unknown
  Sequencing primers: 5′ CMV-F; 3′ SV40pA-R
Terms and licenses: Academic/Nonprofit Terms; Industry Terms
Depositor comments: . Excitation = 487; Emission = 509. Localization data: Nuclear Envelope
How to cite: mEmerald-LaminA-N-18 was a gift from Michael Davidson (Addgene plasmid # 54139 ; http://n2t.net/addgene:54139 ; RRID:Addgene_54139)
