[The description below was written by a language model from this plasmid's Addgene catalogue record.]
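Description:
mEmerald-LaminA-N-18 is a mammalian expression plasmid built on the mEmerald-N1 backbone (about 4.75 kb without the insert), an N1-style fusion vector in which a gene of interest is placed upstream of the fluorescent protein coding sequence. It is maintained as a high-copy plasmid in E. coli under kanamycin selection. It also carries a neomycin resistance marker, so transfected mammalian cells can be selected with G418 to obtain stable lines. No feature table accompanies the record, so the specific origin of replication and the polyadenylation elements are not listed, although the SV40 polyA reverse sequencing primer implies an SV40 polyadenylation signal downstream of the fusion.

The insert is human lamin A (LMNA), corresponding to the NM_170707.2 reference transcript. It is expressed from the CMV immediate-early promoter, which gives strong constitutive transcription in most mammalian cell types. mEmerald, a bright monomeric green GFP variant, is fused to the C terminus of lamin A; the recorded excitation and emission maxima are 487 nm and 509 nm. The "N-18" in the name probably denotes the N1-type orientation and an 18-residue linker between the two proteins, but the record does not state this explicitly, and the cloning method is listed as unknown.

Lamin A is a structural component of the nuclear lamina, and the stated localization of the fusion is the nuclear envelope. The construct is therefore intended as a fluorescent marker for visualising the nuclear envelope by microscopy in transfected mammalian cells.
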