>Addgene plasmid #54139 | mEmerald-LaminA-N-18 | depositor partial sequence | sequence record 84305 | insert sequence
AGTGACGTCAGATCCGCTAGCGCCACCATGGAGACCCCGTCCCAGCGGCGCGCCACCCGCAGCGGGGCGC
AGGCCAGCTCCACTCCGCTGTCGCCCACCCGCATCACCCGGCTGCAGGAGAAGGAGGACCTGCAGGAGCT
CAATGATCGCTTGGCGGTCTACATCGACCGTGTGCGCTCGCTGGAAACGGAGAACGCAGGGCTGCGCCTT
CGCATCACCGAGTCTGAAGAGGTGGTCAGCCGCGAGGTGTCCGGCATCAAGGCCGCCTACGAGGCCGAGC
TCGGGGATGCCCGCAAGACCCTTGACTCAGTAGCCAAGGAGCGCGCCCGCCTGCAGCTGGAGCTGAGCAA
AGTGCGTGAGGAGTTTAAGGAGCTGAAAGCGCGCAATACCAAGAAGGAGGGTGACCTGATAGCTGCTCAG
GCTCGGCTGAAGGACCTGGAGGCTCTGCTGAACTCCAAGGAGGCCGCACTGAGCACTGCTCTCAGTGAGA
AGCGCACGCTGGAGGGCGAGCTGCATGATCTGCGGGGCCAGGTGGCCAAGCTTGAGGCAGCCCTAGGTGA
GGCCAAGAAGCAACTTCAGGATGAGATGCTGCGGCGGGTGGATGCTGAGAACAGGCTGCAGACCATGAAG
GAGGAACTGGACTTCCAGAAGAACATCTACAGTGAGGAGCTGCGTGAGACCAAGCGCCGTCATGAGACCC
GACTGGTGGAGATTGACAATGGGAAGCAGCGTGAGTTTGAGAGCCGGCTGGCGGATGCGCTGCAGGAACT
GCGGGCCCAGCATGAGGACCAGGTGGAGCAGTATAAGAAGGAGCTGGAGAAGACTTATTCTGCCAAGCTG
GACAATGCCAGGCAGTCTGCTGAGAGGAACAGCAACCTGGTGGGGGCTGCCCACGAGGAGCTGCAGCAGT
CGCGCATCCGCATCGACAGCCTCTCTGCCCAGCTCAGCCAGCTCCAGAAGCAGCTGGCAGCCAAGGAGGC
GAAGCTTCGAGACCTGGAGGACTCACTGGCCCGTGAGCGGGACACCAGCCGGCGGCTGCTGGCGGAAAAG
GAGCGGGAGATGGCCGAGATGCGGGCAAGGATGCAGCAGCAGCTGGACGAGTACCAGGAGCTTCTGGACA
TCAAGCTGGCCCTGGACATGGAGATCCACGCCTACCGCAAGCTCTTGGAGGGCGAGGAGGAGAGGCTACG
CCTGTCCCCCAGCCCTACCTCGCAGCGCAGCCGTGGCCGTGCTTCCTCTCACTCATCCCAGACACAGGGT
GGGGGCAGCGTCACCAAAAAGCGCAAACTGGAGTCCACTGAGAGCCGCAGCAGCTTCTCACAGCACGCAC
GCACTAGCGGGCGCGTGGCCGTGGAGGAGGTGGATGAGGAGGGCAAGTTTGTCCGGCTGCGCAACAAGTC
CAATGAGGACCAGTCCATGGGCAATTGGCAGATCAAGCGCCAGAATGGAGATGATCCCTTGCTGACTTAC
CGGTTCCCACCAAAGTTCACCCTGAAGGCTGGGCAGGTGGTGACGATCTGGGCTGCAGGAGCTGGGGCCA
CCCACAGCCCCCCTACCGACCTGGTGTGGAAGGCACAGAACACCTGGGGCTGCGGGAACAGCCTGCGTAC
GGCTCTCATCAACTCCACTGGGGAAGAAGTGGCCATGCGCAAGCTGGTGCGCTCAGTGACTGTGGTTGAG
GACGACGAGGATGAGGATGGAGATGACCTGCTCCATCACCACCACGGCTCCCACTGCAGCAGCTCGGGGG
ACCCCGCTGAGTACAACCTGCGCTCGCGCACCGTGCTGTGCGGGACCTGCGGGCAGCCTGCCGACAAGGC
ATCTGCCAGCGGCTCAGGAGCCCAGGTGGGCGGACCCATCTCCTCTGGCTCTTCTGCCTCCAGTGTCACG
GTCACTCGCAGCTACCGCAGTGTGGGGGGCAGTGGGGGTGGCAGCTTCGGGGACAATCTGGTCACCCGCT
CCTACCTCCTGGGCAACTCCAGCCCCCGAACCCAGAGCCCCCAGAACTGCAGCATCATGAGCAGCGGTGG
AGCAAGCGCAGCCAGTGGTAGCGCGGATCCACCGGTCGCCACCATGGTGAGCAAGGGCGAGGAGCTGTTC
ACCGGGGTGGTGCCCATCCTGGTCGAGCTGGACGGCGACGTAAACGGCCACAAGTTCAGCGTGTCCGGCG
AGGGCGAGGGCGATGCCACCTACGGCAAGCTGACCCTGAAGTTCATCTGCACCACCGGCAAGCTGCCCGT
GCCCTGGCCCACCCTCGTGACCACCTTGACCTACGGCGTGCAGTGCTTCGCCCGCTACCCCGACCACATG
AAGCAGCACGACTTCTTCAAGTCCGCCATGCCCGAAGGCTACGTCCAGGAGCGCACCATCTTCTTCAAGG
ACGACGGCAACTACAAGACCCGCGCCGAGGTGAAGTTCGAGGGCGACACCCTGGTGAACCGCATCGAGCT
GAAGGGCATCGACTTCAAGGAGGACGGCAACATCCTGGGGCACAAGCTGGAGTACAACTACAACAGCCAC
AAGGTCTATATCACCGCCGACAAGCAGAAGAACGGCATCAAGGTGAACTTCAAGACCCGCCACAACATCG
AGGACGGCAGCGTGCAGCTCGCCGACCACTACCAGCAGAACACCCCCATCGGCGACGGCCCCGTGCTGCT
GCCCGACAACCACTACCTGAGCACCCAGTCCAAGCTGAGCAAAGACCCCAACGAGAAGCGCGATCACATG
GTCCTGCTGGAGTTCGTGACCGCCGCCGGGATCACTCTCGGCATGGACGAGCTGTACAAGTAAGCGGCCG
CGACTCTAGATCATAATCAGCCATA
