>Addgene plasmid #54139 | mEmerald-LaminA-N-18 | addgene partial sequence | sequence record 92624 | EGFP-N 5'-CGTCGCCGTCCAGCTCGACCAG-3'
CCTTGCTCACCATGGTGGCGACCGGTGGATCCGCGCTACCACTGGCTGCGCTTGCTCCACCGCTGCTCAT
GATGCTGCAGTTCTGGGGGCTCTGGGTTCGGGGGCTGGAGTTGCCCAGGAGGTAGGAGCGGGTGACCAGA
TTGTCCCCGAAGCTGCCACCCCCACTGCCCCCCACACTGCGGTAGCTGCGAGTGACCGTGACACTGGAGG
CAGAAGAGCCAGAGGAGATGGGTCCGCCCACCTGGGCTCCTGAGCCGCTGGCAGATGCCTTGTCGGCAGG
CTGCCCGCAGGTCCCGCACAGCACGGTGCGCGAGCGCAGGTTGTACTCAGCGGGGTCCCCCGAGCTGCTG
CAGTGGGAGCCGTGGTGGTGATGGAGCAGGTCATCTCCATCCTCATCCTCGTCGTCCTCAACCACAGTCA
CTGAGCGCACCAGCTTGCGCATGGCCACTTCTTCCCCAGTGGAGTTGATGAGAGCCGTACGCAGGCTGTT
CCCGCAGCCCCAGGTGTTCTGTGCCTTCCACACCAGGTCGGTAGGGGGGCTGTGGGTGGCCCCAGCTCCT
GCAGCCCAGATCGTCACCACCTGCCCAGCCTTCAGGGTGAACTTTGGTGGGAACCGGTAAGTCAGCAAGG
GATCATCTCCATTCTGGCGCTTGATCTGCCAATTGCCCATGGACTGGTCCTCATTGGACTTGTTGCGCAG
CCGGACAAACTTGCCCTCCTCATCCACCTCCTCCACGGCCACGCGCCCGCTAGTGCGTGCGTGCTGTGAG
AAGCTGCTGCGGCTCTCAGTGGACTCCAGTTTGCGCTT
